>Addgene plasmid #214300 | pMAL-MBP-KRas-Q61L | addgene full sequence | sequence record 422222 | Addgene NGS Result
AACGCTGCCCGAAATTCCGACACCATCGAATGGTGCAAAACCTTTCGCGGTATGGCATGATAGCGCCCGG
AAGAGAGTCAATTCAGGGTGGTGAATGTGAAACCAGTAACGTTATACGATGTCGCAGAGTATGCCGGTGT
CTCTTATCAGACCGTTTCCCGCGTGGTGAACCAGGCCAGCCACGTTTCTGCGAAAACGCGGGAAAAAGTG
GAAGCGGCGATGGCGGAGCTGAATTACATTCCCAACCGCGTGGCACAACAACTGGCGGGCAAACAGTCGT
TGCTGATTGGCGTTGCCACCTCCAGTCTGGCCCTGCACGCGCCGTCGCAAATTGTCGCGGCGATTAAATC
TCGCGCCGATCAACTGGGTGCCAGCGTGGTGGTGTCGATGGTAGAACGAAGCGGCGTCGAAGCCTGTAAA
GCGGCGGTGCACAATCTTCTCGCGCAACGCGTCAGTGGGCTGATCATTAACTATCCGCTGGATGACCAGG
ATGCCATTGCTGTGGAAGCTGCCTGCACTAATGTTCCGGCGTTATTTCTTGATGTCTCTGACCAGACACC
CATCAACAGTATTATTTTCTCCCATGAAGACGGTACGCGACTGGGCGTGGAGCATCTGGTCGCATTGGGT
CACCAGCAAATCGCGCTGTTAGCGGGCCCATTAAGTTCTGTCTCGGCGCGTCTGCGTCTGGCTGGCTGGC
ATAAATATCTCACTCGCAATCAAATTCAGCCGATAGCGGAACGGGAAGGCGACTGGAGTGCCATGTCCGG
TTTTCAACAAACCATGCAAATGCTGAATGAGGGCATCGTTCCCACTGCGATGCTGGTTGCCAACGATCAG
ATGGCGCTGGGCGCAATGCGCGCCATTACCGAGTCCGGGCTGCGCGTTGGTGCGGATATTTCGGTAGTGG
GATACGACGATACCGAAGACAGCTCATGTTATATCCCGCCGTTAACCACCATCAAACAGGATTTTCGCCT
GCTGGGGCAAACCAGCGTGGACCGCTTGCTGCAACTCTCTCAGGGCCAGGCGGTGAAGGGCAATCAGCTG
TTGCCCGTCTCACTGGTGAAAAGAAAAACCACCCTGGCGCCCAATACACAAACCGCCTCTCCCCGCGCGT
TGGCCGATTCATTAATGCAGCTGGCACGACAGGTTTCCCGACTGGAAAGCGGGCAGTGAGCGCAACGCAA
TTAATGTAAGTTAGCTCACTCATTAGGCACAATTCTCATGTTTGACAGCTTATCATCGACTGCACGGTGC
ACCAATGCTTCTGGCGTCAGGCAGCCATCGGAAGCTGTGGTATGGCTGTGCAGGTCGTAAATCACTGCAT
AATTCGTGTCGCTCAAGGCGCACTCCCGTTCTGGATAATGTTTTTTGCGCCGACATCATAACGGTTCTGG
CAAATATTCTGAAATGAGCTGTTGACAATTAATCATCGGCTCGTATAATGTGTGGAATTGTGAGCGGATA
ACAATTTCACACAGGAAACAGCCAGTCCGTTTAGGTGTTTTCACGAGCAATTGACCAACAAGGACCATAG
ATTATGAAAATCGAAGAAGGTAAACTGGTAATCTGGATTAACGGCGATAAAGGCTATAACGGTCTCGCTG
AAGTCGGTAAGAAATTCGAGAAAGATACCGGAATTAAAGTCACCGTTGAGCATCCGGATAAACTGGAAGA
GAAATTCCCACAGGTTGCGGCAACTGGCGATGGCCCTGACATTATCTTCTGGGCACACGACCGCTTTGGT
GGCTACGCTCAATCTGGCCTGTTGGCTGAAATCACCCCGGACAAAGCGTTCCAGGACAAGCTGTATCCGT
TTACCTGGGATGCCGTACGTTACAACGGCAAGCTGATTGCTTACCCGATCGCTGTTGAAGCGTTATCGCT
GATTTATAACAAAGATCTGCTGCCGAACCCGCCAAAAACCTGGGAAGAGATCCCGGCGCTGGATAAAGAA
CTGAAAGCGAAAGGTAAGAGCGCGCTGATGTTCAACCTGCAAGAACCGTACTTCACCTGGCCGCTGATTG
CTGCTGACGGGGGTTATGCGTTCAAGTATGAAAACGGCAAGTACGACATTAAAGACGTGGGCGTGGATAA
CGCTGGCGCGAAAGCGGGTCTGACCTTCCTGGTTGACCTGATTAAAAACAAACACATGAATGCAGACACC
GATTACTCCATCGCAGAAGCTGCCTTTAATAAAGGCGAAACAGCGATGACCATCAACGGCCCGTGGGCAT
GGTCCAACATCGACACCAGCAAAGTGAATTATGGTGTAACGGTACTGCCGACCTTCAAGGGTCAACCATC
CAAACCGTTCGTTGGCGTGCTGAGCGCAGGTATTAACGCCGCCAGTCCGAACAAAGAGCTGGCAAAAGAG
TTCCTCGAAAACTATCTGCTGACTGATGAAGGTCTGGAAGCGGTTAATAAAGACAAACCGCTGGGTGCCG
TAGCGCTGAAGTCTTACGAGGAAGAGTTGGTGAAAGATCCGCGTATTGCCGCCACTATGGAAAACGCCCA
GAAAGGTGAAATCATGCCGAACATCCCGCAGATGTCCGCTTTCTGGTATGCCGTGCGTACTGCGGTGATC
AACGCCGCCAGCGGTCGTCAGACTGTCGATGAAGCCCTGAAAGACGCGCAGACTAATTCGAGCTCGAACA
ACAACAACAATAACAATAACAACAACCTCGGGATCGAGGGAAGGATTTCACATATGATGACTGAATATAA
ACTTGTGGTAGTTGGAGCTGGTGGCGTAGGCAAGAGTGCCTTGACGATACAGCTAATTCAGAATCATTTT
GTGGACGAATATGATCCAACAATAGAGGATTCCTACAGGAAGCAAGTAGTAATTGATGGAGAAACCTGTC
TCTTGGATATTCTCGACACAGCAGGTCTGGAGGAGTACAGTGCAATGAGGGACCAGTACATGAGGACTGG
GGAGGGCTTTCTTTGTGTATTTGCCATAAATAATACTAAATCATTTGAAGATATTCACCATTATAGAGAA
CAAATTAAAAGAGTTAAGGACTCTGAAGATGTACCTATGGTCCTAGTAGGAAATAAATGTGATTTGCCTT
CCAGAACAGTAGACACAAAACAGGCTCAGGACTTAGCAAGAAGTTATGGAATTCCTTTTATTGAAACATC
AGCAAAGACAAGACAGGGTGTTGATGATGCCTTCTATACATTAGTTCGAGAAATTCGAAAACATAAAGAA
AAGATGAGCAAAGATGGTAAAAAGAAGAAAAAGAAGTCAAAGACAAAGTGTGTAATTATGTAAGGATCCG
AATTCCCTGCAGGTAATCATCATCATCACCACCACTAAATAAGCTTCAAATAAAACGAAAGGCTCAGTCG
AAAGACTGGGCCTTTCGTTTTATCTGTTGTTTGTCGGTGAACGCTCTCCTGAGTAGGACAAATCCGCCGG
GAGCGGATTTGAACGTTGCGAAGCAACGGCCCGGAGGGTGGCGGGCAGGACGCCCGCCATAAACTGCCAG
GCATCAAATTAAGCAGAAGGCCATCCTGACGGATGGCCTTTTTGCGTTTCTACAAACTCTTTCGGTCCGT
TGTTTATTTTTCTAAATACATTCAAATATGTATCCGCTCATGAGACAATAACCCTGATAAATGCTTCAAT
AATATTGAAAAAGGAAGAGTATGAGTATTCAACATTTCCGTGTCGCCCTTATTCCCTTTTTTGCGGCATT
TTGCCTTCCTGTTTTTGCTCACCCAGAAACGCTGGTGAAAGTAAAAGATGCTGAAGATCAGTTGGGTGCA
CGAGTGGGTTACATCGAACTGGATCTCAACAGCGGTAAGATCCTTGAGAGTTTTCGCCCCGAAGAACGTT
TCCCAATGATGAGCACTTTTAAAGTTCTGCTATGTGGCGCGGTATTATCCCGTGTTGACGCCGGGCAAGA
GCAACTCGGTCGCCGCATACACTATTCTCAGAATGACTTGGTTGAGTACTCACCAGTCACAGAAAAGCAT
CTTACGGATGGCATGACAGTAAGAGAATTATGCAGTGCTGCCATAACCATGAGTGATAACACTGCGGCCA
ACTTACTTCTGACAACGATCGGAGGACCGAAGGAGCTAACCGCTTTTTTGCACAACATGGGGGATCATGT
AACTCGCCTTGATCGTTGGGAACCGGAGCTGAATGAAGCCATACCAAACGACGAGCGTGACACCACGATG
CCTGTAGCAATGGCAACAACGTTGCGCAAACTATTAACTGGCGAACTACTTACTCTAGCTTCCCGGCAAC
AATTAATAGACTGGATGGAGGCGGATAAAGTTGCAGGACCACTTCTGCGCTCGGCCCTTCCGGCTGGCTG
GTTTATTGCTGATAAATCTGGAGCCGGTGAGCGTGGGTCTCGCGGTATCATTGCAGCACTGGGGCCAGAT
GGTAAGCCCTCCCGTATCGTAGTTATCTACACGACGGGGAGTCAGGCAACTATGGATGAACGAAATAGAC
AGATCGCTGAGATAGGTGCCTCACTGATTAAGCATTGGTAACTGTCAGACCAAGTTTACTCATATATACT
TTAGATTGATTTCCTTAGGACTGAGCGTCAACCCCGTAGAAAAGATCAAAGGATCTTCTTGAGATCCTTT
TTTTCTGCGCGTAATCTGCTGCTTGCAAACAAAAAAACCACCGCTACCAGCGGTGGTTTGTTTGCCGGAT
CAAGAGCTACCAACTCTTTTTCCGAAGGTAACTGGCTTCAGCAGAGCGCAGATACCAAATACTGTCCTTC
TAGTGTAGCCGTAGTTAGGCCACCACTTCAAGAACTCTGTAGCACCGCCTACATACCTCGCTCTGCTAAT
CCTGTTACCAGTGGCTGCTGCCAGTGGCGATAAGTCGTGTCTTACCGGGTTGGACTCAAGACGATAGTTA
CCGGATAAGGCGCAGCGGTCGGGCTGAACGGGGGGTTCGTGCACACAGCCCAGCTTGGAGCGAACGACCT
ACACCGAACTGAGATACCTACAGCGTGAGCTATGAGAAAGCGCCACGCTTCCCGAAGGGAGAAAGGCGGA
CAGGTATCCGGTAAGCGGCAGGGTCGGAACAGGAGAGCGCACGAGGGAGCTTCCAGGGGGAAACGCCTGG
TATCTTTATAGTCCTGTCGGGTTTCGCCACCTCTGACTTGAGCGTCGATTTTTGTGATGCTCGTCAGGGG
GGCGGAGCCTATGGAAAAACGCCAGCAACGCGGCCTTTTTACGGTTCCTGGCCTTTTGCTGGCCTTTTGC
TCACATGTTCTTTCCTGCGTTATCCCCTGATTCTGTGGATAACCGTATTACCGCCTTTGAGTGAGCTGAT
ACCGCTCGCCGCAGCCGAACGACCGAGCGCAGCGAGTCAGTGAGCGAGGAAGCGGAAGAGCGCCTGATGC
GGTATTTTCTCCTTACGCATCTGTGCGGTATTTCACACCGCATATAAGGTGCACTGTGACTGGGTCATGG
CTGCGCCCCGACACCCGCCAACACCCGCTGACGCGCCCTGACGGGCTTGTCTGCTCCCGGCATCCGCTTA
CAGACAAGCTGTGACCGTCTCCGGGAGCTGCATGTGTCAGAGGTTTTCACCGTCATCACCGAAACGCGCG
AGGCAGCTGCGGTAAAGCTCATCAGCGTGGTCGTGCAGCGATTCACAGATGTCTGCCTGTTCATCCGCGT
CCAGCTCGTTGAGTTTCTCCAGAAGCGTTAATGTCTGGCTTCTGATAAAGCGGGCCATGTTAAGGGCGGT
TTTTTCCTGTTTGGTCACTGATGCCTCCGTGTAAGGGGGATTTCTGTTCATGGGGGTAATGATACCGATG
AAACGAGAGAGGATGCTCACGATACGGGTTACTGATGATGAACATGCCCGGTTACTGGAACGTTGTGAGG
GTAAACAACTGGCGGTATGGATGCGGCGGGACCAGAGAAAAATCACTCAGGGTCAATGCCAGCGCTTCGT
TAATACAGATGTAGGTGTTCCACAGGGTAGCCAGCAGCATCCTGCGATGCAGATCCGGAACATAATGGTG
CAGGGCGCTGACTTCCGCGTTTCCAGACTTTACGAAACACGGAAACCGAAGACCATTCATGTTGTTGCTC
AGGTCGCAGACGTTTTGCAGCAGCAGTCGCTTCACGTTCGCTCGCGTATCGGTGATTCATTCTGCTAACC
AGTAAGGCAACCCCGCCAGCCTAGCCGGGTCCTCAACGACAGGAGCACGATCATGCGCACCCGTGGCCAG
GACCC
Features (pLannotate 1.2.2; 17 found; start..end, strand, type, name):
     19..96      +  promoter       lacIq promoter: lacI (mutant); In the lacIq allele, a single base change in the promoter boosts expression of the lacI gene about 10-fold.
     97..1179    +  CDS            lacI: lac repressor; lacI; The lac repressor binds to the lac operator to inhibit transcription in E. coli. This inhibition can be relieved by adding lactose or isopropyl-β-D-thiogalactopyranoside (IPTG).
   1192..1213    +  protein_bind   CAP binding site: CAP binding activates transcription in the presence of cAMP. E. coli catabolite activator protein
   1232..1249    +  promoter       tet promoter (fragment): E. coli promoter for tetracycline efflux protein gene
   1422..1450    +  promoter       tac promoter: strong E. coli promoter; hybrid between the trp and lac UV5 promoters
   1458..1474    +  protein_bind   lac operator: The lac repressor binds to the lac operator to inhibit transcription in E. coli. This inhibition can be relieved by adding lactose or isopropyl-β-D-thiogalactopyranoside (IPTG). lac repressor encoded by lacI
   1544..2644    +  CDS            MBP: maltose binding protein from E. coli; malE (mutated); This version of the gene does not encode a signal sequence, so MBP will remain in the cytosol.
   2717..3283    +  CDS            K-Ras: human small GTPase proto-oncoprotein
   3337..3423    +  terminator     rrnB T1 terminator: Escherichia coli rrnB; transcription terminator T1 from the E. coli rrnB gene
   3515..3542    +  terminator     rrnB T2 terminator: transcription terminator T2 from the E. coli rrnB gene
   3589..3660    +  promoter       AmpR promoter: bla
   3661..4521    +  CDS            AmpR: β-lactamase; bla; confers resistance to ampicillin, carbenicillin, and related antibiotics
   4609..5197    +  rep_origin     ori: high-copy-number ColE1/pMB1/pBR322/pUC origin of replication
   5383..5435    -  misc_feature   bom (fragment): basis of mobility region from pBR322
   5446..5465    -  misc_feature   bom (fragment): basis of mobility region from pBR322
   5567..5758    -  CDS            rop: Rop protein, which maintains plasmids at low copy number; rop
   5775..6155    +  CDS            YPB1_ECOLX: Protein predicted: Swiss-Prot protein existence level 4. From Escherichia coli.
