[The description below was written by a language model from this plasmid's Addgene catalogue record and pLannotate feature annotations shown in this document.]
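Description:
pMAL-MBP-KRas-Q61L is a bacterial expression plasmid built on the pMAL-c5X-His backbone for producing human KRas carrying the Q61L substitution as a fusion to maltose-binding protein in E. coli. It is maintained through a ColE1/pMB1-type origin and selected with ampicillin via the bla (AmpR) gene. The catalogue lists it as high copy, although the annotated sequence also contains the rop gene and bom fragments inherited from pBR322, elements normally associated with copy-number moderation and mobilisation. The sequenced plasmid is 6,235 nt, consistent with the stated backbone plus a roughly 564 bp insert.

Expression is driven by the tac promoter, a strong trp/lac hybrid, followed by a lac operator. The plasmid supplies its own lac repressor from a lacI gene under the up-mutated lacIq promoter, so transcription is held off until relieved by IPTG. The open reading frame begins with a malE-derived MBP lacking its signal sequence, which keeps the fusion in the cytosol, and continues after a short linker region into the K-Ras coding sequence, which was inserted between retained NdeI and BamHI sites. The rrnB T1 and T2 terminators close the transcription unit. Although the backbone name implies a His tag, none is annotated in the feature table and the record lists only MBP as the tag.

Q61L is a well-known GTPase-impairing change that keeps Ras in its GTP-bound, active state. The N-terminal MBP typically aids solubility and allows amylose-affinity purification. The stated purpose is simply to express constitutively active KRas fused with MBP, in the context of work on standardised parts for activating small GTPase signalling.
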