Addgene plasmid #214300: pMAL-MBP-KRas-Q61L
Purpose: Express constitutively active KRas fused with MBP
Depositing lab: Cliff Stains. Depositing organization: University of Virginia. Publication: Standardized Parts for Activation of Small GTPase Signaling in Living Cells. He Y, Faulkner BM, Roberti MA, Bassford DK, Stains C. Angew Chem Int Ed Engl. 2024 Jul 26:e202403499. doi: 10.1002/anie.202403499. PubMed 39058298.
Backbone
  Vector backbone: pMAL-c5X-His
  Backbone manufacturer: Genephore
  Backbone size w/o insert (bp): 5695
  Vector type: Bacterial Expression
Growth in bacteria
  Bacterial resistance: Ampicillin, 100 μg/mL
  Growth temperature: 37°C
  Growth strain: NEB Stable
  Copy number: High Copy
Gene/Insert
  Gene/Insert name: Constitutively active KRas
  Species: H. sapiens (human)
  Insert size (bp): 564
  Mutation: KRas-Q61L
  Entrez Gene: KRAS (a.k.a. 'C-K-RAS, C-K-RAS, CFC2, K-RAS2A, K-RAS2B, K-RAS4A, K-RAS4B, K-Ras, K-Ras 2, KI-RAS, KRAS1, KRAS2, NS, NS3, OES, RALD, RASK2, c-Ki-ras, c-Ki-ras2)
  Promoter: Tac
  Tag / fusion protein: Maltose-binding protein (MBP) (N terminal on insert)
  Cloning method: Restriction Enzyme; 5′ cloning site NdeI (not destroyed); 3′ cloning site BamHI (not destroyed)
Terms and licenses: Academic/Nonprofit Terms; Industry Terms: Not Available to Industry
How to cite: pMAL-MBP-KRas-Q61L was a gift from Cliff Stains (Addgene plasmid # 214300 ; http://n2t.net/addgene:214300 ; RRID:Addgene_214300)
